>Addgene plasmid #194043 | RcSxph Y795A | addgene full sequence | sequence record 390757 | Addgene NGS Result
GGAAGACCTCGGCCGTCGCGGCGCTTGCCGGTGGTGCTGACCCCGGATGAAGTGGTTCGCATCCTCGGTT
TTCTGGAAGGCGAGCATCGTTTGTTCGCCCAGGACTCTAGCTATAGTTCTAGTGGTTGGCTACGTATACT
CCGGAATATTAATAGATCATGGAGATAATTAAAATGATAACCATCTCGCAAATAAATAAGTATTTTACTG
TTTTCGTAACAGTTTTGTAATAAAAAAACCTATAAATATTCCGGATTATTCATACCGTCCCACCATCGGG
CGCGGATCCATGGCTCCTACCTTCCAGACCGCTCTGTTCTTCACCATCATCTCCCTGTCCTTCGCTATGG
CCCCGAACGCAAAGCAAGTCCGCTGGTGTGCTATCAGCGACCTGGAGCAGAAGAAATGCAACGATCTGGT
TGGTAGCTGCAACGTGCCGGACATCACCCTGGTGTGCGTTCTGCGTAGCAGCACCGAAGATTGCATGACC
GCGATCAAGGACGGTCAGGCGGATGCTATGTTCCTGGACAGCGGCGAGGTGTACGAAGCGAGCAAAGATC
CGTACAACCTGAAGCCGATCATCGCTGAACCGTACAGCAGCAACCGTGACCTGCAGAAGTGCCTGAAAGA
GCGTCAGCAGGCGCTGGCTAAGAAAATGATCGGTCACTACATCCCGCAGTGCGATGAGAAAGGCAACTAC
CAACCGCAGCAGTGCCACGGTAGCACCGGTCACTGCTGGTGCGTTAACGCGATGGGTGAAAAGATCAGCG
GTACCAACACCCCGCCGGGTCAGACCCGTGCTACCTGCGAGCGTCACGAACTGCCGAAGTGCCTGAAAGA
ACGTCAGGTGGCGCTGGGTGGCGACGAGAAAGTTCTGGGTCGTTTCGTGCCGCAGTGCGATGAAAAGGGC
AACTACGAGCCGCAGCAGTTCCACGGTAGCACCGGCTACTCCTGGTGTGTTAACGCGATCGGCGAGGAAA
TCGCTGGCACCAAAACCCCGCCGGGCAAGATCCCGGCTACCTGCCAGAAGCACGACCTGGTGACCACCTG
CCACTACGCGGTTGCTATGGTGAAGAAAAGCAGCGCGTTCCAGTTCAACCAGCTGAAGGGCAAACGTAGC
TGCCACAGCGGTGTTAGCAAAACCGACGGCTGGAAGGCGCTGGTGACCGTTCTGGTGGAAAAGAAACTGC
TGAGCTGGGATGGTCCGGCGAAAGAGAGCATCCAGCGTGCTATGAGCAAGTTCTTCAGCGTGAGCTGCAT
TCCGGGTGCTACCCAGACCAACCTGTGCAAGCAGTGCAAAGGCGAGGAAGGCAAGAACTGCAAAAACAGC
CACGACGAACCGTACTACGGTAACTACGGCGCGTTCCGTTGCCTGAAGGAAGACATGGGTGACGTTGCGT
TCCTGCGTAGCACCGCTCTGAGCGACGAGCACAGCGAAGTGTACGAGCTGCTGTGCCCGGATAACACCCG
TAAGCCGCTGAACAAGTACAAAGAGTGCAACCTGGGTACCGTTCCGGCTGGCACCGTGGTTACCCGTAAG
ATCAGCGACAAAACCGAAGACATCAACAACTTCCTGATGGAGGCGCAGAAGCGTCAGTGCAAACTGTTCA
GCAGCGCTCACGGCAAGGACCTGATGTTCGACGATAGCACCCTGCAGCTGGCTCTGCTGAGCAGCGAGGT
TGATGCTTTCCTGTACCTGGGTGTGAAACTGTTCCACGCGATGAAGGCTCTGACCGGCGACGCTCACCTG
CCGAGCAAGAACAAAGTGCGTTGGTGCACCATCAACAAGCTGGAAAAGATGAAATGCGACGATTGGAGCG
CGGTTAGCGGTGGCGCGATCGCTTGCACCGAGGCTAGCTGCCCGAAGGGCTGCGTGAAACAGATCCTGAA
GGGCGAAGCGGACGCTGTTAAGCTGGAAGTGCAGTACATGTACGAGGCGCTGATGTGCGGTCTGCTGCCG
GCTGTTGAGGAATACCACAACAAAGACGATTTCGGTCCGTGCAAGACCCCAGGTAGCCCGTACACCGACT
TCGGCACCCTGCGTGCGGTTGCTCTGGTGAAGAAAAGCAACAAAGACATCAACTGGAACAACATCAAGGG
CAAGAAGAGCTGCCACACCGGTGTGGGCGACATCGCTGGCTGGGTTATCCCGGTGAGCCTGATCCGTCGT
CAGAACGATAACAGCGACATCGATAGCTTCTTCGGCGAGAGCTGCGCGCCGGGCAGCGACACCAAAAGCA
ACCTGTGCAAGCTGTGCATCGGTGACCCGAAGAACAGCGCGGCTAACACCAAATGCAGCCTGAGCGACAA
GGAAGCGTACTACGGTAACCAGGGCGCTTTCCGTTGCCTGGTGGAGAAAGGTGACGTTGCTTTCGTGCCG
CACACCGTGGTTTTCGAAAACACCGATGGCAAGAACCCGGCGGTTTGGGCTAAGAACCTGAAAAGCGAAG
ACTTCGAGCTGCTGTGCCTGGATGGTAGCCGTGCGCCGGTGAGCAACTACAAGAGCTGCAAACTGAGCGG
TATCCCGCCGCCGGCTATCGTTACCCGTGAGGAAAGCATCAGCGACGTGGTTCGTATCGTGGCTAACCAG
CAGAGCCTGTACGGTCGTAAAGGCTTCGAGAAGGATATGTTCCAGCTGTTCAGCAGCAACAAGGGTAACA
ACCTGCTGTTCAACGACAACACCCAGTGCCTGATCACCTTCGATCGTCAGCCGAAAGACATCATGGAAGA
TGCCTTCGGCAAGCCGTACTACACCACCGTGTACGGCGCGTCCCGCTCCGCTATGTCCTCCGAACTGATT
TCCGCCTGTACCATTAAACACTGCTCGAATTCTTTGGAAGTTTTGTTTCAAGGTCCAACTGCTGCCGCCG
CTGTGAGCAAGGGCGAGGAGCTGTTCACCGGGGTGGTGCCCATCCTGGTCGAGCTGGACGGCGACGTAAA
CGGCCACAAGTTCAGCGTGTCCGGCGAGGGCGAGGGCGATGCCACCTACGGCAAGCTGACCCTGAAGTTC
ATCTGCACCACCGGCAAGCTGCCCGTGCCCTGGCCCACCCTCGTGACCACCCTGACCTACGGCGTGCAGT
GCTTCAGCCGCTACCCCGACCACATGAAGCAGCACGACTTCTTCAAGTCCGCCATGCCCGAAGGCTACGT
CCAGGAGCGCACCATCTTCTTCAAGGACGACGGCAACTACAAGACCCGCGCCGAGGTGAAGTTCGAGGGC
GACACCCTGGTGAACCGCATCGAGCTGAAGGGCATCGACTTCAAGGAGGACGGCAACATCCTGGGGCACA
AGCTGGAGTACAACTACAACAGCCACAACGTCTATATCATGGCCGACAAGCAGAAGAACGGCATCAAGGT
GAACTTCAAGATCCGCCACAACATCGAGGACGGCAGCGTGCAGCTCGCCGACCACTACCAGCAGAACACC
CCCATCGGCGACGGCCCCGTGCTGCTGCCCGACAACCACTACCTGAGCACCCAGTCCAAGCTGAGCAAAG
ACCCCAACGAGAAGCGCGATCACATGGTCCTGCTGGAGTTCGTGACCGCCGCCGGGATCACTCTCGGCAT
GGACGAGCTGTACAAGTCCGGAGGTGGTCACCATCACCATCACCACCATCACCATCACTAATAGAAGCTT
GTCGAGAAGTACTAGAGGATCATAATCAGCCATACCACATTTGTAGAGGTTTTACTTGCTTTAAAAAACC
TCCCACACCTCCCCCTGAACCTGAAACATAAAATGAATGCAATTGTTGTTGTTAACTTGTTTATTGCAGC
TTATAATGGTTACAAATAAAGCAATAGCATCACAAATTTCACAAATAAAGCATTTTTTTCACTGCATTCT
AGTTGTGGTTTGTCCAAACTCATCAATGTATCTTATCATGTCTGGATCTGATCACTGCTTGAGCCTAGGA
GATCCGAACCAGATAAGTGAAATCTAGTTCCAAACTATTTTGTCATTTTTAATTTTCGTATTAGCTTACG
ACGCTACACCCAGTTCCCATCTATTTTGTCACTCTTCCCTAAATAATCCTTAAAAACTCCATTTCCACCC
CTCCCAGTTCCCAACTATTTTGTCCGCCCACAGCGGGGCATTTTTCTTCCTGTTATGTTTTTAATCAAAC
ATCCTGCCAACTCCATGTGACAAACCGTCATCTTCGGCTACTTTTTCTCTGTCACAGAATGAAAATTTTT
CTGTCATCTCTTCGTTATTAATGTTTGTAATTGACTGAATATCAACGCTTATTTGCAGCCTGAATGGCGA
ATGGG
[124 nt withheld, positions 4276-4399]
C
[91 nt withheld, positions 4401-4491]
A
[49 nt withheld, positions 4493-4541]
CCTTTGACGTTGGAGTCCACGTTCTT
[37 nt withheld, positions 4568-4604]
ACCCTATCTCGGTCTATTCTTTTGATTTATAAGGGATTTTGCCGATTTCGGCCTATTGGTTAAAAAATGA
GCTGATTTAACAAAAATTTAACGCGAATTTTAACAAAATATTAACGCTTACAATTTAGGTGGCACTTTTC
GGGGAAATGTGCGCGGAACCCCTATTTGTTTATTTTTCTAAATACATTCAAATATGTATCCGCTCATGAG
ACAATAACCCTGATAAATGCTTCAATAATATTGAAAAAGGAAGAGTATGAGTATTCAACATTTCCGTGTC
GCCCTTATTCCCTTTTTTGCGGCATTTTGCCTTCCTGTTTTTGCTCACCCAGAAACGCTGGTGAAAGTAA
AAGATGCTGAAGATCAGTTGGGTGCACGAGTGGGTTACATCGAACTGGATCTCAACAGCGGTAAGATCCT
TGAGAGTTTTCGCCCCGAAGAACGTTTTCCAATGATGAGCACTTTTAAAGTTCTGCTATGTGGCGCGGTA
TTATCCCGTATTGACGCCGGGCAAGAGCAACTCGGTCGCCGCATACACTATTCTCAGAATGACTTGGTTG
AGTACTCACCAGTCACAGAAAAGCATCTTACGGATGGCATGACAGTAAGAGAATTATGCAGTGCTGCCAT
AACCATGAGTGATAACACTGCGACCAACTTACTTCTGACAACGATCGGAGGACCGAAGGAGCTAACCGCT
TTTTTGCACAACATGGGGGATCATGTAACTCGCCTTGATCGTTGGGAACCGGAGCTGAATGAAGCCATAC
CAAACGACGAGCGTGACACCACGATGCCTGTAGCAATGGCAACAACGTTGCGCAAACTATTAACTGGCGA
ACTACTTACTCTAGCTTCCCGGCAACAATTAATAGACTGGATGGAGGCGGATAAAGTTGCAGGACCACTT
CTGCGCTCGGCCCTTCCGGCTGGCTGGTTTATTGCTGATAAATCTGGAGCCGGTGAGCGTGGGTCTCGCG
GTATCATTGCAGCACTGGGGCCAGATGGTAAGCCCTCCCGTATCGTAGTTATCTACACGACGGGGAGTCA
GGCAACTATGGATGAACGAAATAGACAGATCGCTGAGATAGGTGCCTCACTGATTAAGCATTGGTAACTG
TCAGACCAAGTTTACTCATATATACTTTAGATTGATTTAAAACTTCATTTTTAATTTAAAAGGATCTAGG
TGAAGATCCTTTTTGATAATCTCATGACCAAAATCCCTTAACGTGAGTTTTCGTTCCACTGAGCGTCAGA
CCCCGTAGAAAAGATCAAAGGATCTTCTTGAGATCCTTTTTTTCTGCGCGTAATCTGCTGCTTGCAAACA
AAAAAACCACCGCTACCAGCGGTGGTTTGTTTGCCGGATCAAGAGCTACCAACTCTTTTTCCGAAGGTAA
CTGGCTTCAGCAGAGCGCAGATACCAAATACTGTTCTTCTAGTGTAGCCGTAGTTAGGCCACCACTTCAA
GAACTCTGTAGCACCGCCTACATACCTCGCTCTGCTAATCCTGTTACCAGTGGCTGCTGCCAGTGGCGAT
AAGTCGTGTCTTACCGGGTTGGACTCAAGACGATAGTTACCGGATAAGGCGCAGCGGTCGGGCTGAACGG
GGGGTTCGTGCACACAGCCCAGCTTGGAGCGAACGACCTACACCGAACTGAGATACCTACAGCGTGAGCT
ATGAGAAAGCGCCACGCTTCCCGAAGGGAGAAAGGCGGACAGGTATCCGGTAAGCGGCAGGGTCGGAACA
GGAGAGCGCACGAGGGAGCTTCCAGGGGGAAACGCCTGGTATCTTTATAGTCCTGTCGGGTTTCGCCACC
TCTGACTTGAGCGTCGATTTTTGTGATGCTCGTCAGGGGGGCGGAGCCTATGGAAAAACGCCAGCAACGC
GGCCTTTTTACGGTTCCTGGCCTTTTGCTGGCCTTTTGCTCACATGTTCTTTCCTGCGTTATCCCCTGAT
TCTGTGGATAACCGTATTACCGCCTTTGAGTGAGCTGATACCGCTCGCCGCAGCCGAACGACCGAGCGCA
GCGAGTCAGTGAGCGAGGAAGCGGAAGAGCGCCTGATGCGGTATTTTCTCCTTACGCATCTGTGCGGTAT
TTCACACCGCATAGACCAGCCGCGTAACCTGGCAAAATCGGTTACGGTTGAGTAATAAATGGATGCCCTG
CGTAAGCGGGTGTGGGCGGACAATAAAGTCTTAAACTGAACAAAATAGATCTAAACTATGACAATAAAGT
CTTAAACTAGACAGAATAGTTGTAAACTGAAATCAGTCCAGTTATGCTGTGAAAAAGCATACTGGACTTT
TGTTATGGCTAAAGCAAACTCTTCATTTTCTGAAGTGCAAATTGCCCGTCGTATTAAAGAGGGGCGTGGC
CAAGGGCATGGTAAAGACTATATTCGCGGCGTTGTGACAATTTACCGAACAACTCCGCGGCCGGGAAGCC
GATCTCGGCTTGAACGAATTGTTAGGTGGCGGTACTTGGGTCGATATCAAAGTGCATCACTTCTTCCCGT
ATGCCCAACTTTGTATAGAGAGCCACTGCGGGATCGTCACCGTAATCTGCTTGCACGTAGATCACATAAG
CACCAAGCGCGTTGGCCTCATGCTTGAGGAGATTGATGAGCGCGGTGGCAATGCCCTGCCTCCGGTGCTC
GCCGGAGACTGCGAGATCATAGATATAGATCTCACTACGCGGCTGCTCAAACTTGGGCAGAACGTAAGCC
GCGAGAGCGCCAACAACCGCTTCTTGGTCGAAGGCAGCAAGCGCGATGAATGTCTTACTACGGAGCAAGT
TCCCGAGGTAATCGGAGTCCGGCTGATGTTGGGAGTAGGTGGCTACGTCTCCGAACTCACGACCGAAAAG
ATCAAGAGCAGCCCGCATGGATTTGACTTGGTCAGGGCCGAGCCTACATGTGCGAATGATGCCCATACTT
GAGCCACCTAACTTTGTTTTAGGGCGACTGCCCTGCTGCGTAACATCGTTGCTGCTCCATAACATCAAAC
ATCGACCCACGGCGTAACGCGCTTGCTGCTTGGATGCCCGAGGCATAGACTGTACAAAAAAACAGTCATA
ACAAGCCATGAAAACCGCCACTGCGCCGTTACCACCGCTGCGTTCGGTCAAGGTTCTGGACCAGTTGCGT
GAGCGCATACGCTACTTGCATTACAGTTTACGAACCGAACAGGCTTATGTCAACTGGGTTCGTGCCTTCA
TCCGTTTCCACGGTGTGCGTCACCCGGCAACCTTGGGCAGCAGCGAAGTCGAGGCATTTCTGTCCTGGCT
GGCGAACGAGCGCAAGGTTTCGGTCTCCACGCATCGTCAGGCATTGGCGGCCTTGCTGTTCTTCTACGGC
AAGGTGCTGTGCACGGATCTGCCCTGGCTTCAGGAGATC
Features (pLannotate 1.2.2; 17 found; start..end, strand, type, name):
    156..247     +  promoter       polyhedrin promoter: polh from Autographa californica; promoter for the baculovirus polyhedrin gene
    290..2824    +  CDS            SAX_LITCT: Experimental evidence at protein level: Swiss-Prot protein existence level 1. Binds specifically to the neurotoxin saxitoxin. Its physiological role may be to transport or sequester an endogenous organic molecule other than Fe(3+). It may participate in a detoxification mechanism for neutralizing a microbial toxin. From Lithobates catesbeianus (American bullfrog) (Rana catesbeiana).
   2873..3586    +  CDS            mEGFP: mEGFP is a basic (constitutively fluorescent) green fluorescent protein published in 2002, derived from Aequorea victoria. It has moderate acid sensitivity.
   3599..3615    +  CDS            6xHis (fragment): 6xHis affinity tag
   3658..3741    +  CDS            large T antigen (fragment): large T antigen from SV40 (simian virus 40)
   3764..3898    +  polyA_signal   SV40 poly(A) signal: SV40 polyadenylation signal
   3927..4092    -  mobile_element Tn7L: mini-Tn7 element (left end of the Tn7 transposon) Tn7
   4255..4271    +  CDS            lacZα (fragment): LacZα fragment of β-galactosidase; lacZ fragment
   4276..4730    +  rep_origin     f1 ori (sequence partly withheld): f1 bacteriophage origin of replication; arrow indicates direction of (+) strand synthesis
   4756..4860    +  promoter       AmpR promoter: bla
   4861..5721    +  CDS            AmpR: β-lactamase; bla; confers resistance to ampicillin, carbenicillin, and related antibiotics
   5892..6480    +  rep_origin     ori: high-copy-number ColE1/pMB1/pBR322/pUC origin of replication
   6666..6717    -  misc_feature   bom (fragment): basis of mobility region from pBR322
   6785..7009    -  mobile_element Tn7R: mini-Tn7 element (right end of the Tn7 transposon) Tn7
   7076..7609    -  CDS            GmR: gentamycin acetyltransferase; aacC1; confers resistance to gentamycin
   7779..7807    -  promoter       Pc promoter: intI1 (promoter lies within the coding sequence); class 1 integron promoter
   7785..129     -  CDS            YPR2_ECOLX (fragment) (across the origin): Protein predicted: Swiss-Prot protein existence level 4. From Escherichia coli.
