[The description below was written by a language model from this plasmid's Addgene catalogue record and pLannotate feature annotations shown in this document.]
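Description:
RcSxph Y795A is a baculovirus donor plasmid built on the pFastBac1 backbone for insect-cell expression of a point mutant of saxiphilin from the American bullfrog (Rana catesbeiana). It is about 8 kb and is maintained in E. coli through a high-copy ColE1/pUC-type origin with ampicillin resistance (AmpR); an f1 origin is also present. As in other pFastBac vectors, the expression cassette and a gentamicin resistance gene (GmR, driven by the Pc integron promoter) lie between the Tn7L and Tn7R ends. This mini-Tn7 element can be transposed into a baculovirus shuttle genome (bacmid) in a suitable E. coli host, giving recombinant baculovirus DNA for transfecting insect cells.

The payload is driven by the polyhedrin promoter, a very strong late baculoviral promoter, and terminated by the SV40 polyadenylation signal. The saxiphilin coding sequence carries the Y795A substitution. According to the depositor, residue numbering starts after the predicted signal peptide cleavage site, and the construct contains one additional methionine after the signal peptide relative to the reference GenBank entry. The protein is fused at its C terminus to monomeric EGFP followed by a His10 tag, which the automated annotation picks up only as a partial 6xHis feature. The fluorescent fusion allows expression and protein behaviour to be monitored, and the histidine tag allows metal-affinity purification.

Saxiphilin is a soluble protein that binds the neurotoxin saxitoxin. The stated purpose is protein expression and characterization, and the associated work concerns defining the residues that determine saxitoxin binding, so this alanine mutant is presumably used to test the contribution of Y795 to that binding.
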