Addgene plasmid #194043: RcSxph Y795A
Purpose: Protein expression and characterization
Depositing lab: Dan Minor. Depositing organization: University of California, San Francisco (UCSF). Publication: Definition of a saxitoxin (STX) binding code enables discovery and characterization of the anuran saxiphilin family. Chen Z, Zakrzewska S, Hajare HS, Alvarez-Buylla A, Abderemane-Ali F, Bogan M, Ramirez D, O'Connell LA, Du Bois J, Minor DL Jr. Proc Natl Acad Sci U S A. 2022 Nov;119(44):e2210114119. doi: 10.1073/pnas.2210114119. Epub 2022 Oct 24. PubMed 36279441.
Backbone
  Vector backbone: pFastBac1
  Backbone manufacturer: Invitrogen
  Vector type: Insect Expression
Growth in bacteria
  Bacterial resistance: Ampicillin, 100 μg/mL
  Growth temperature: 37°C
  Growth strain: DH5alpha
  Copy number: High Copy
Gene/Insert
  Gene/Insert name: Rana catesbeiana Saxiphilin
  Species: Rana catesbeiana
  Mutation: Y795A
  GenBank ID: U05246.1
  Promoter: Polyhedrin
  Tag / fusion protein: mEGFP, (C terminal on insert); His10 (C terminal on insert)
  Cloning method: Gibson Cloning
  Sequencing primers: 5′ Polyhedrin forward; 3′ GFP reverse
Terms and licenses: Academic/Nonprofit Terms; Industry Terms: Not Available to Industry
Depositor comments: Mutation numbering scheme is based on the predicted signal peptide (SP) cleavage site and does not include SP. Relative to U05246.1, RcSxph contains an additional M following signal peptide.
How to cite: RcSxph Y795A was a gift from Dan Minor (Addgene plasmid # 194043 ; http://n2t.net/addgene:194043 ; RRID:Addgene_194043)
